>Addgene plasmid | pcDNA3-mCardinal | analyzer sequence | sequence record 78212
GACGGATCGGGAGATCTCCCGATCCCCTATGGTCGACTCTCAGTACAATCTGCTCTGATGCCGCATAGTT
AAGCCAGTATCTGCTCCCTGCTTGTGTGTTGGAGGTCGCTGAGTAGTGCGCGAGCAAAATTTAAGCTACA
ACAAGGCAAGGCTTGACCGACAATTGCATGAAGAATCTGCTTAGGGTTAGGCGTTTTGCGCTGCTTCGCG
ATGTACGGGCCAGATATACGCGTTGACATTGATTATTGACTAGTTATTAATAGTAATCAATTACGGGGTC
ATTAGTTCATAGCCCATATATGGAGTTCCGCGTTACATAACTTACGGTAAATGGCCCGCCTGGCTGACCG
CCCAACGACCCCCGCCCATTGACGTCAATAATGACGTATGTTCCCATAGTAACGCCAATAGGGACTTTCC
ATTGACGTCAATGGGTGGACTATTTACGGTAAACTGCCCACTTGGCAGTACATCAAGTGTATCATATGCC
AAGTACGCCCCCTATTGACGTCAATGACGGTAAATGGCCCGCCTGGCATTATGCCCAGTACATGACCTTA
TGGGACTTTCCTACTTGGCAGTACATCTACGTATTAGTCATCGCTATTACCATGGTGATGCGGTTTTGGC
AGTACATCAATGGGCGTGGATAGCGGTTTGACTCACGGGGATTTCCAAGTCTCCACCCCATTGACGTCAA
TGGGAGTTTGTTTTGGCACCAAAATCAACGGGACTTTCCAAAATGTCGTAACAACTCCGCCCCATTGACG
CAAATGGGCGGTAGGCGTGTACGGTGGGAGGTCTATATAAGCAGAGCTCTCTGGCTAACTAGAGAACCCA
CTGCTTACTGGCTTATCGAAATTAATACGACTCACTATAGGGAGACCCAAGCTTGGTACCGAGCTCGGAT
CCG
[732 nt withheld, positions 914-1645]
TAAGAATTCTGCAGATATCCATCACACTGGCGGCCGCTCGAGCATGCATCTAGAGGGCCCTATTCTATAG
TGTCACCTAAATGCTAGAGCTCGCTGATCAGCCTCGACTGTGCCTTCTAGTTGCCAGCCATCTGTTGTTT
GCCCCTCCCCCGTGCCTTCCTTGACCCTGGAAGGTGCCACTCCCACTGTCCTTTCCTAATAAAATGAGGA
AATTGCATCGCATTGTCTGAGTAGGTGTCATTCTATTCTGGGGGGTGGGGTGGGGCAGGACAGCAAGGGG
GAGGATTGGGAAGACAATAGCAGGCATGCTGGGGATGCGGTGGGCTCTATGGCTTCTGAGGCGGAAAGAA
CCAGCTGGGGCTCTAGGGGGTATCCCC
[124 nt withheld, positions 2023-2146]
C
[32 nt withheld, positions 2148-2179]
CA
[57 nt withheld, positions 2182-2238]
A
[49 nt withheld, positions 2240-2288]
CCTTTGACGTTGGAGTCCACGTTCTTT
[37 nt withheld, positions 2316-2352]
ACCCTATCTCGGTCTATTCTTTTGATTTATAAGGGATTTTGGGGATTTCGGCCTATTGGTTAAAAAATGA
GCTGATTTAACAAAAATTTAACGCGAATTAATTCTGTGGAATGTGTGTCAGTTAGGGTGTGGAAAGTCCC
CAGGCTCCCCAGGCAGGCAGAAGTATGCAAAGCATGCATCTCAATTAGTCAGCAACCAGGTGTGGAAAGT
CCCCAGGCTCCCCAGCAGGCAGAAGTATGCAAAGCATGCATCTCAATTAGTCAGCAACCATAGTCCCGCC
CCTAACTCCGCCCATCCCGCCCCTAACTCCGCCCAGTTCCGCCCATTCTCCGCCCCATGGCTGACTAATT
TTTTTTATTTATGCAGAGGCCGAGGCCGCCTCTGCCTCTGAGCTATTCCAGAAGTAGTGAGGAGGCTTTT
TTGGAGGCCTAGGCTTTTGCAAAAAGCTCCCGGGAGCTTGTATATCCATTTTCGGATCTGATCAAGAGAC
AGGATGAGGATCGTTTCGCATGATTGAACAAGATGGATTGCACGCAGGTTCTCCGGCCGCTTGGGTGGAG
AGGCTATTCGGCTATGACTGGGCACAACAGACAATCGGCTGCTCTGATGCCGCCGTGTTCCGGCTGTCAG
CGCAGGGGCGCCCGGTTCTTTTTGTCAAGACCGACCTGTCCGGTGCCCTGAATGAACTGCAGGACGAGGC
AGCGCGGCTATCGTGGCTGGCCACGACGGGCGTTCCTTGCGCAGCTGTGCTCGACGTTGTCACTGAAGCG
GGAAGGGACTGGCTGCTATTGGGCGAAGTGCCGGGGCAGGATCTCCTGTCATCTCACCTTGCTCCTGCCG
AGAAAGTATCCATCATGGCTGATGCAATGCGGCGGCTGCATACGCTTGATCCGGCTACCTGCCCATTCGA
CCACCAAGCGAAACATCGCATCGAGCGAGCACGTACTCGGATGGAAGCCGGTCTTGTCGATCAGGATGAT
CTGGACGAAGAGCATCAGGGGCTCGCGCCAGCCGAACTGTTCGCCAGGCTCAAGGCGCGCATGCCCGACG
GCGAGGATCTCGTCGTGACCCATGGCGATGCCTGCTTGCCGAATATCATGGTGGAAAATGGCCGCTTTTC
TGGATTCATCGACTGTGGCCGGCTGGGTGTGGCGGACCGCTATCAGGACATAGCGTTGGCTACCCGTGAT
ATTGCTGAAGAGCTTGGCGGCGAATGGGCTGACCGCTTCCTCGTGCTTTACGGTATCGCCGCTCCCGATT
CGCAGCGCATCGCCTTCTATCGCCTTCTTGACGAGTTCTTCTGAGCGGGACTCTGGGGTTCGAAATGACC
GACCAAGCGACGCCCAACCTGCCATCACGAGATTTCGATTCCACCGCCGCCTTCTATGAAAGGTTGGGCT
TCGGAATCGTTTTCCGGGACGCCGGCTGGATGATCCTCCAGCGCGGGGATCTCATGCTGGAGTTCTTCGC
CCACCCCAACTTGTTTATTGCAGCTTATAATGGTTACAAATAAAGCAATAGCATCACAAATTTCACAAAT
AAAGCATTTTTTTCACTGCATTCTAGTTGTGGTTTGTCCAAACTCATCAATGTATCTTATCATGTCTGTA
TACCGTCGACCTCTAGCTAGAGCTTGGCGTAATCATGGTCATAGCTGTTTCCTGTGTGAAATTGTTATCC
GCTCACAATTCCACACAACATACGAGCCGGAAGCATAAAGTGTAAAGCCTGGGGTGCCTAATGAGTGAGC
TAACTCACATTAATTGCGTTGCGCTCACTGCCCGCTTTCCAGTCGGGAAACCTGTCGTGCCAGCTGCATT
AATGAATCGGCCAACGCGCGGGGAGAGGCGGTTTGCGTATTGGGCGCTCTTCCGCTTCCTCGCTCACTGA
CTCGCTGCGCTCGGTCGTTCGGCTGCGGCGAGCGGTATCAGCTCACTCAAAGGCGGTAATACGGTTATCC
ACAGAATCAGGGGATAACGCAGGAAAGAACATGTGAGCAAAAGGCCAGCAAAAGGCCAGGAACCGTAAAA
AGGCCGCGTTGCTGGCGTTTTTCCATAGGCTCCGCCCCCCTGACGAGCATCACAAAAATCGACGCTCAAG
TCAGAGGTGGCGAAACCCGACAGGACTATAAAGATACCAGGCGTTTCCCCCTGGAAGCTCCCTCGTGCGC
TCTCCTGTTCCGACCCTGCCGCTTACCGGATACCTGTCCGCCTTTCTCCCTTCGGGAAGCGTGGCGCTTT
CTCAATGCTCACGCTGTAGGTATCTCAGTTCGGTGTAGGTCGTTCGCTCCAAGCTGGGCTGTGTGCACGA
ACCCCCCGTTCAGCCCGACCGCTGCGCCTTATCCGGTAACTATCGTCTTGAGTCCAACCCGGTAAGACAC
GACTTATCGCCACTGGCAGCAGCCACTGGTAACAGGATTAGCAGAGCGAGGTATGTAGGCGGTGCTACAG
AGTTCTTGAAGTGGTGGCCTAACTACGGCTACACTAGAAGGACAGTATTTGGTATCTGCGCTCTGCTGAA
GCCAGTTACCTTCGGAAAAAGAGTTGGTAGCTCTTGATCCGGCAAACAAACCACCGCTGGTAGCGGTGGT
TTTTTTGTTTGCAAGCAGCAGATTACGCGCAGAAAAAAAGGATCTCAAGAAGATCCTTTGATCTTTTCTA
CGGGGTCTGACGCTCAGTGGAACGAAAACTCACGTTAAGGGATTTTGGTCATGAGATTATCAAAAAGGAT
CTTCACCTAGATCCTTTTAAATTAAAAATGAAGTTTTAAATCAATCTAAAGTATATATGAGTAAACTTGG
TCTGACAGTTACCAATGCTTAATCAGTGAGGCACCTATCTCAGCGATCTGTCTATTTCGTTCATCCATAG
TTGCCTGACTCCCCGTCGTGTAGATAACTACGATACGGGAGGGCTTACCATCTGGCCCCAGTGCTGCAAT
GATACCGCGAGACCCACGCTCACCGGCTCCAGATTTATCAGCAATAAACCAGCCAGCCGGAAGGGCCGAG
CGCAGAAGTGGTCCTGCAACTTTATCCGCCTCCATCCAGTCTATTAATTGTTGCCGGGAAGCTAGAGTAA
GTAGTTCGCCAGTTAATAGTTTGCGCAACGTTGTTGCCATTGCTACAGGCATCGTGGTGTCACGCTCGTC
GTTTGGTATGGCTTCATTCAGCTCCGGTTCCCAACGATCAAGGCGAGTTACATGATCCCCCATGTTGTGC
AAAAAAGCGGTTAGCTCCTTCGGTCCTCCGATCGTTGTCAGAAGTAAGTTGGCCGCAGTGTTATCACTCA
TGGTTATGGCAGCACTGCATAATTCTCTTACTGTCATGCCATCCGTAAGATGCTTTTCTGTGACTGGTGA
GTACTCAACCAAGTCATTCTGAGAATAGTGTATGCGGCGACCGAGTTGCTCTTGCCCGGCGTCAATACGG
GATAATACCGCGCCACATAGCAGAACTTTAAAAGTGCTCATCATTGGAAAACGTTCTTCGGGGCGAAAAC
TCTCAAGGATCTTACCGCTGTTGAGATCCAGTTCGATGTAACCCACTCGTGCACCCAACTGATCTTCAGC
ATCTTTTACTTTCACCAGCGTTTCTGGGTGAGCAAAAACAGGAAGGCAAAATGCCGCAAAAAAGGGAATA
AGGGCGACACGGAAATGTTGAATACTCATACTCTTCCTTTTTCAATATTATTGAAGCATTTATCAGGGTT
ATTGTCTCATGAGCGGATACATATTTGAATGTATTTAGAAAAATAAACAAATAGGGGTTCCGCGCACATT
TCCCCGAAAAGTGCCACCTGACGTC
Features (pLannotate 1.2.2; 21 found; start..end, strand, type, name):
     36..80      -  misc_feature   bom (fragment): basis of mobility region from pBR322
    235..614     +  enhancer       CMV enhancer: human cytomegalovirus immediate early enhancer
    615..818     +  promoter       CMV promoter: human cytomegalovirus (CMV) immediate early promoter
    814..847     +  LTR            5' LTR (truncated) (fragment): truncated 5' long terminal repeat (LTR) from HIV-1
    863..881     +  promoter       T7 promoter: promoter for bacteriophage T7 RNA polymerase
    914..1648    +  CDS            mCardinal (sequence partly withheld): far-red fluorescent protein derived from mNeptune, with further red-shifted spectra
   1709..1727    -  promoter       SP6 promoter: promoter for bacteriophage SP6 RNA polymerase
   1753..1977    +  polyA_signal   bGH poly(A) signal: bovine growth hormone polyadenylation signal
   1981..2002    +  promoter       SV40 promoter (fragment): SV40 enhancer and early promoter
   2023..2451    +  rep_origin     f1 ori (sequence partly withheld): f1 bacteriophage origin of replication; arrow indicates direction of (+) strand synthesis
   2465..2795    +  promoter       SV40 promoter: SV40 enhancer and early promoter
   2862..3653    +  CDS            neo: KKA2_KLEPN - Also known as kan, nptII. Experimental evidence at protein level: Swiss-Prot protein existence level 1. Resistance to kanamycin, neomycin, paromomycin, ribostamycin, butirosin and gentamicin B. From Klebsiella pneumoniae.
   3677..3835    +  CDS            ble (fragment): BLE_KLEPN - Experimental evidence at protein level: Swiss-Prot protein existence level 1. Binding protein with a strong affinity to the bleomycin family of antibiotics. Binds to CL990; an antimitotic-antibiotic compound. From Klebsiella pneumoniae.
   3830..3951    +  polyA_signal   SV40 poly(A) signal: SV40 polyadenylation signal
   4024..4040    -  protein_bind   lac operator: The lac repressor binds to the lac operator to inhibit transcription in E. coli. This inhibition can be relieved by adding lactose or isopropyl-β-D-thiogalactopyranoside (IPTG). lac repressor encoded by lacI
   4048..4078    -  promoter       lac promoter: promoter for the E. coli lac operon
   4093..4114    -  protein_bind   CAP binding site: CAP binding activates transcription in the presence of cAMP. E. coli catabolite activator protein
   4127..4219    -  CDS            lacI (fragment): lac repressor; lacI; The lac repressor binds to the lac operator to inhibit transcription in E. coli. This inhibition can be relieved by adding lactose or isopropyl-β-D-thiogalactopyranoside (IPTG).
   4402..4990    -  rep_origin     ori: high-copy-number ColE1/pMB1/pBR322/pUC origin of replication
   5161..6021    -  CDS            AmpR: β-lactamase; bla; confers resistance to ampicillin, carbenicillin, and related antibiotics
   6022..6126    -  promoter       AmpR promoter: bla
